>Addgene plasmid #174872 | eSpCas9-EF-5Pou5f1 | addgene full sequence | sequence record 344907 | Addgene NGS Result
TTGAGATCCTTTTTTTCTGCGCGTAATCTGCTGCTTGCAAACAAAAAAACCACCGCTACCAGCGGTGGTT
TGTTTGCCGGATCAAGAGCTACCAACTCTTTTTCCGAAGGTAACTGGCTTCAGCAGAGCGCAGATACCAA
ATACTGTTCTTCTAGTGTAGCCGTAGTTAGGCCACCACTTCAAGAACTCTGTAGCACCGCCTACATACCT
CGCTCTGCTAATCCTGTTACCAGTGGCTGCTGCCAGTGGCGATAAGTCGTGTCTTACCGGGTTGGACTCA
AGACGATAGTTACCGGATAAGGCGCAGCGGTCGGGCTGAACGGGGGGTTCGTGCACACAGCCCAGCTTGG
AGCGAACGACCTACACCGAACTGAGATACCTACAGCGTGAGCTATGAGAAAGCGCCACGCTTCCCGAAGG
GAGAAAGGCGGACAGGTATCCGGTAAGCGGCAGGGTCGGAACAGGAGAGCGCACGAGGGAGCTTCCAGGG
GGAAACGCCTGGTATCTTTATAGTCCTGTCGGGTTTCGCCACCTCTGACTTGAGCGTCGATTTTTGTGAT
GCTCGTCAGGGGGGCGGAGCCTATGGAAAAACGCCAGCAACGCGGCCTTTTTACGGTTCCTGGCCTTTTG
CTGGCCTTTTGCTCACATGTGAGGGCCTATTTCCCATGATTCCTTCATATTTGCATATACGATACAAGGC
TGTTAGAGAGATAATTGGAATTAATTTGACTGTAAACACAAAGATATTAGTACAAAATACGTGACGTAGA
AAGTAATAATTTCTTGGGTAGTTTGCAGTTTTAAAATTATGTTTTAAAATGGACTATCATATGCTTACCG
TAACTTGAAAGTATTTCGATTTCTTGGCTTTATATATCTTGTGGAAAGGACGAAACACCGCCAACTTCAC
GGCATTGGGGGTTTAAGAGCTATGCTGGAAACAGCATAGCAAGTTTAAATAAGGCTAGTCCGTTATCAAC
TTGAAAAAGTGGCACCGAGTCGGTGCTTTTTTGTTTTAGAGCTAGAAATAGCAAGTTAAAATAAGGCTAG
TCCGTTTTTAGCGCGTGCGCCAATTCTGCAGACAAATGGCTCTAGAGGTACCCGTTACATAACTTACGGT
AAATGGCCCGCCTGGCTGACCGCCCAACGACCCCCGCCCATTGACGTCAATAGTAACGCCAATAGGGACT
TTCCATTGACGTCAATGGGTGGAGTATTTACGGTAAACTGCCCACTTGGCAGTACATCAAGTGTATCATA
TGCCAAGTACGCCCCCTATTGACGTCAATGACGGTAAATGGCCCGCCTGGCATTGTGCCCAGTACATGAC
CTTATGGGACTTTCCTACTTGGCAGTACATCTACGTATTAGTCATCGCTATTACCATGGTCGAGGTGAGC
CCCACGTTCTGCTTCACTCTCCCCATCTCCCCCCCCTCCCCACCCCCAATTTTGTATTTATTTATTTTTT
AATTATTTTGTGCAGCGATGGGGGCGGGGGGGGGGCGGGGCGGGGCGAGGCGGAGAGGTGCGGCGGCAGC
CAATCAGAGCGGCGCGCTCCGAAAGTTTCCTTTTATGGCGAGGCGGCGGCGGCGGCGGCCCTATAAAAAG
CGAAGCGCGCGGCGGGCGGGAGTCGCTGCGCGCTGCCTTCGCCCCGTGCCCCGCTCCGCCGCCGCCTCGC
GCCGCCCGCCCCGGCTCTGACTGACCGCGTTACTCCCACAGGTGAGCGGGCGGGACGGCCCTTCTCCTCC
GGGCTGTAATTAGCTGAGCAAGAGGTAAGGGTTTAAGGGATGGTTGGTTGGTGGGGTATTAATGTTTAAT
TACCTGGAGCACCTGCCTGAAATCACTTTTTTTCAGGTTGGACCGGTGCCACCATGGACTATAAGGACCA
CGACGGAGACTACAAGGATCATGATATTGATTACAAAGACGATGACGATAAGATGGCCCCAAAGAAGAAG
CGGAAGGTCGGTATCCACGGAGTCCCAGCAGCCGACAAGAAGTACAGCATCGGCCTGGACATCGGCACCA
ACTCTGTGGGCTGGGCCGTGATCACCGACGAGTACAAGGTGCCCAGCAAGAAATTCAAGGTGCTGGGCAA
CACCGACCGGCACAGCATCAAGAAGAACCTGATCGGAGCCCTGCTGTTCGACAGCGGCGAAACAGCCGAG
GCCACCCGGCTGAAGAGAACCGCCAGAAGAAGATACACCAGACGGAAGAACCGGATCTGCTATCTGCAAG
AGATCTTCAGCAACGAGATGGCCAAGGTGGACGACAGCTTCTTCCACAGACTGGAAGAGTCCTTCCTGGT
GGAAGAGGATAAGAAGCACGAGCGGCACCCCATCTTCGGCAACATCGTGGACGAGGTGGCCTACCACGAG
AAGTACCCCACCATCTACCACCTGAGAAAGAAACTGGTGGACAGCACCGACAAGGCCGACCTGCGGCTGA
TCTATCTGGCCCTGGCCCACATGATCAAGTTCCGGGGCCACTTCCTGATCGAGGGCGACCTGAACCCCGA
CAACAGCGACGTGGACAAGCTGTTCATCCAGCTGGTGCAGACCTACAACCAGCTGTTCGAGGAAAACCCC
ATCAACGCCAGCGGCGTGGACGCCAAGGCCATCCTGTCTGCCAGACTGAGCAAGAGCAGACGGCTGGAAA
ATCTGATCGCCCAGCTGCCCGGCGAGAAGAAGAATGGCCTGTTCGGAAACCTGATTGCCCTGAGCCTGGG
CCTGACCCCCAACTTCAAGAGCAACTTCGACCTGGCCGAGGATGCCAAACTGCAGCTGAGCAAGGACACC
TACGACGACGACCTGGACAACCTGCTGGCCCAGATCGGCGACCAGTACGCCGACCTGTTTCTGGCCGCCA
AGAACCTGTCCGACGCCATCCTGCTGAGCGACATCCTGAGAGTGAACACCGAGATCACCAAGGCCCCCCT
GAGCGCCTCTATGATCAAGAGATACGACGAGCACCACCAGGACCTGACCCTGCTGAAAGCTCTCGTGCGG
CAGCAGCTGCCTGAGAAGTACAAAGAGATTTTCTTCGACCAGAGCAAGAACGGCTACGCCGGCTACATTG
ACGGCGGAGCCAGCCAGGAAGAGTTCTACAAGTTCATCAAGCCCATCCTGGAAAAGATGGACGGCACCGA
GGAACTGCTCGTGAAGCTGAACAGAGAGGACCTGCTGCGGAAGCAGCGGACCTTCGACAACGGCAGCATC
CCCCACCAGATCCACCTGGGAGAGCTGCACGCCATTCTGCGGCGGCAGGAAGATTTTTACCCATTCCTGA
AGGACAACCGGGAAAAGATCGAGAAGATCCTGACCTTCCGCATCCCCTACTACGTGGGCCCTCTGGCCAG
GGGAAACAGCAGATTCGCCTGGATGACCAGAAAGAGCGAGGAAACCATCACCCCCTGGAACTTCGAGGAA
GTGGTGGACAAGGGCGCTTCCGCCCAGAGCTTCATCGAGCGGATGACCAACTTCGATAAGAACCTGCCCA
ACGAGAAGGTGCTGCCCAAGCACAGCCTGCTGTACGAGTACTTCACCGTGTATAACGAGCTGACCAAAGT
GAAATACGTGACCGAGGGAATGAGAAAGCCCGCCTTCCTGAGCGGCGAGCAGAAAAAGGCCATCGTGGAC
CTGCTGTTCAAGACCAACCGGAAAGTGACCGTGAAGCAGCTGAAAGAGGACTACTTCAAGAAAATCGAGT
GCTTCGACTCCGTGGAAATCTCCGGCGTGGAAGATCGGTTCAACGCCTCCCTGGGCACATACCACGATCT
GCTGAAAATTATCAAGGACAAGGACTTCCTGGACAATGAGGAAAACGAGGACATTCTGGAAGATATCGTG
CTGACCCTGACACTGTTTGAGGACAGAGAGATGATCGAGGAACGGCTGAAAACCTATGCCCACCTGTTCG
ACGACAAAGTGATGAAGCAGCTGAAGCGGCGGAGATACACCGGCTGGGGCAGGCTGAGCCGGAAGCTGAT
CAACGGCATCCGGGACAAGCAGTCCGGCAAGACAATCCTGGATTTCCTGAAGTCCGACGGCTTCGCCAAC
AGAAACTTCATGCAGCTGATCCACGACGACAGCCTGACCTTTAAAGAGGACATCCAGAAAGCCCAGGTGT
CCGGCCAGGGCGATAGCCTGCACGAGCACATTGCCAATCTGGCCGGCAGCCCCGCCATTAAGAAGGGCAT
CCTGCAGACAGTGAAGGTGGTGGACGAGCTCGTGAAAGTGATGGGCCGGCACAAGCCCGAGAACATCGTG
ATCGAAATGGCCAGAGAGAACCAGACCACCCAGAAGGGACAGAAGAACAGCCGCGAGAGAATGAAGCGGA
TCGAAGAGGGCATCAAAGAGCTGGGCAGCCAGATCCTGAAAGAACACCCCGTGGAAAACACCCAGCTGCA
GAACGAGAAGCTGTACCTGTACTACCTGCAGAATGGGCGGGATATGTACGTGGACCAGGAACTGGACATC
AACCGGCTGTCCGACTACGATGTGGACCATATCGTGCCTCAGAGCTTTCTGGCCGACGACTCCATCGACA
ACAAGGTGCTGACCAGAAGCGACAAGAACCGGGGCAAGAGCGACAACGTGCCCTCCGAAGAGGTCGTGAA
GAAGATGAAGAACTACTGGCGGCAGCTGCTGAACGCCAAGCTGATTACCCAGAGAAAGTTCGACAATCTG
ACCAAGGCCGAGAGAGGCGGCCTGAGCGAACTGGATAAGGCCGGCTTCATCAAGAGACAGCTGGTGGAAA
CCCGGCAGATCACAAAGCACGTGGCACAGATCCTGGACTCCCGGATGAACACTAAGTACGACGAGAATGA
CAAGCTGATCCGGGAAGTGAAAGTGATCACCCTGAAGTCCAAGCTGGTGTCCGATTTCCGGAAGGATTTC
CAGTTTTACAAAGTGCGCGAGATCAACAACTACCACCACGCCCACGACGCCTACCTGAACGCCGTCGTGG
GAACCGCCCTGATCAAAAAGTACCCTGCGCTGGAAAGCGAGTTCGTGTACGGCGACTACAAGGTGTACGA
CGTGCGGAAGATGATCGCCAAGAGCGAGCAGGAAATCGGCAAGGCTACCGCCAAGTACTTCTTCTACAGC
AACATCATGAACTTTTTCAAGACCGAGATTACCCTGGCCAACGGCGAGATCCGGAAGGCGCCTCTGATCG
AGACAAACGGCGAAACCGGGGAGATCGTGTGGGATAAGGGCCGGGATTTTGCCACCGTGCGGAAAGTGCT
GAGCATGCCCCAAGTGAATATCGTGAAAAAGACCGAGGTGCAGACAGGCGGCTTCAGCAAAGAGTCTATC
CTGCCCAAGAGGAACAGCGATAAGCTGATCGCCAGAAAGAAGGACTGGGACCCTAAGAAGTACGGCGGCT
TCGACAGCCCCACCGTGGCCTATTCTGTGCTGGTGGTGGCCAAAGTGGAAAAGGGCAAGTCCAAGAAACT
GAAGAGTGTGAAAGAGCTGCTGGGGATCACCATCATGGAAAGAAGCAGCTTCGAGAAGAATCCCATCGAC
TTTCTGGAAGCCAAGGGCTACAAAGAAGTGAAAAAGGACCTGATCATCAAGCTGCCTAAGTACTCCCTGT
TCGAGCTGGAAAACGGCCGGAAGAGAATGCTGGCCTCTGCCGGCGAACTGCAGAAGGGAAACGAACTGGC
CCTGCCCTCCAAATATGTGAACTTCCTGTACCTGGCCAGCCACTATGAGAAGCTGAAGGGCTCCCCCGAG
GATAATGAGCAGAAACAGCTGTTTGTGGAACAGCACAAGCACTACCTGGACGAGATCATCGAGCAGATCA
GCGAGTTCTCCAAGAGAGTGATCCTGGCCGACGCTAATCTGGACAAAGTGCTGTCCGCCTACAACAAGCA
CCGGGATAAGCCCATCAGAGAGCAGGCCGAGAATATCATCCACCTGTTTACCCTGACCAATCTGGGAGCC
CCTGCCGCCTTCAAGTACTTTGACACCACCATCGACCGGAAGAGGTACACCAGCACCAAAGAGGTGCTGG
ACGCCACCCTGATCCACCAGAGCATCACCGGCCTGTACGAGACACGGATCGACCTGTCTCAGCTGGGAGG
CGACAAAAGGCCGGCGGCCACGAAAAAGGCCGGCCAGGCAAAAAAGAAAAAGTAAGAATTCCTAGAGCTC
GCTGATCAGCCTCGACTGTGCCTTCTAGTTGCCAGCCATCTGTTGTTTGCCCCTCCCCCGTGCCTTCCTT
GACCCTGGAAGGTGCCACTCCCACTGTCCTTTCCTAATAAAATGAGGAAATTGCATCGCATTGTCTGAGT
AGGTGTCATTCTATTCTGGGGGGTGGGGTGGGGCAGGACAGCAAGGGGGAGGATTGGGAAGAGAATAGCA
GGCATGCTGGGGAGCGGCCGCAGGAACCCCTAGTGATGGAGTTGGCCACTCCCTCTCTGCGCGCTCGCTC
GCTCACTGAGGCCGGGCGACCAAAGGTCGCCCGACGCCCGGGCTTTGCCCGGGCGGCCTCAGTGAGCGAG
CGAGCGCGCAGCTGCCTGCAGGGGCGCCTGATGCGGTATTTTCTCCTTACGCATCTGTGCGGTATTTCAC
ACCGCATA
[95 nt withheld, positions 6589-6683]
T
[46 nt withheld, positions 6685-6730]
C
[141 nt withheld, positions 6732-6872]
CCTTTGACGTTGGAGTCCACGTTCTTT
[37 nt withheld, positions 6900-6936]
ACTCTATCTCGGGCTATTCTTTTGATTTATAAGGGATTTTGCCGATTTCGGTCTATTGGTTAAAAAATGA
GCTGATTTAACAAAAATTTAACGCGAATTTTAACAAAATATTAACGTTTACAATTTTATGGTGCACTCTC
AGTACAATCTGCTCTGATGCCGCATAGTTAAGCCAGCCCCGACACCCGCCAACACCCGCTGACGCGCCCT
GACGGGCTTGTCTGCTCCCGGCATCCGCTTACAGACAAGCTGTGACCGTCTCCGGGAGCTGCATGTGTCA
GAGGTTTTCACCGTCATCACCGAAACGCGCGAGACGAAAGGGCCTCGTGATACGCCTATTTTTATAGGTT
AATGTCATGATAATAATGGTTTCTTAGACGTCAGGTGGCACTTTTCGGGGAAATGTGCGCGGAACCCCTA
TTTGTTTATTTTTCTAAATACATTCAAATATGTATCCGCTCATGAGACAATAACCCTGATAAATGCTTCA
ATAATATTGAAAAAGGAAGAGTATGAGTATTCAACATTTCCGTGTCGCCCTTATTCCCTTTTTTGCGGCA
TTTTGCCTTCCTGTTTTTGCTCACCCAGAAACGCTGGTGAAAGTAAAAGATGCTGAAGATCAGTTGGGTG
CACGAGTGGGTTACATCGAACTGGATCTCAACAGCGGTAAGATCCTTGAGAGTTTTCGCCCCGAAGAACG
TTTTCCAATGATGAGCACTTTTAAAGTTCTGCTATGTGGCGCGGTATTATCCCGTATTGACGCCGGGCAA
GAGCAACTCGGTCGCCGCATACACTATTCTCAGAATGACTTGGTTGAGTACTCACCAGTCACAGAAAAGC
ATCTTACGGATGGCATGACAGTAAGAGAATTATGCAGTGCTGCCATAACCATGAGTGATAACACTGCGGC
CAACTTACTTCTGACAACGATCGGAGGACCGAAGGAGCTAACCGCTTTTTTGCACAACATGGGGGATCAT
GTAACTCGCCTTGATCGTTGGGAACCGGAGCTGAATGAAGCCATACCAAACGACGAGCGTGACACCACGA
TGCCTGTAGCAATGGCAACAACGTTGCGCAAACTATTAACTGGCGAACTACTTACTCTAGCTTCCCGGCA
ACAATTAATAGACTGGATGGAGGCGGATAAAGTTGCAGGACCACTTCTGCGCTCGGCCCTTCCGGCTGGC
TGGTTTATTGCTGATAAATCTGGAGCCGGTGAGCGTGGAAGCCGCGGTATCATTGCAGCACTGGGGCCAG
ATGGTAAGCCCTCCCGTATCGTAGTTATCTACACGACGGGGAGTCAGGCAACTATGGATGAACGAAATAG
ACAGATCGCTGAGATAGGTGCCTCACTGATTAAGCATTGGTAACTGTCAGACCAAGTTTACTCATATATA
CTTTAGATTGATTTAAAACTTCATTTTTAATTTAAAAGGATCTAGGTGAAGATCCTTTTTGATAATCTCA
TGACCAAAATCCCTTAACGTGAGTTTTCGTTCCACTGAGCGTCAGACCCCGTAGAAAAGATCAAAGGATC
TTC
Features (pLannotate 1.2.2; 19 found; start..end, strand, type, name):
      1..589     +  rep_origin     ori: high-copy-number ColE1/pMB1/pBR322/pUC origin of replication
    651..891     +  promoter       U6 promoter: RNA polymerase III promoter for human U6 snRNA
    939..1006    +  misc_RNA       tracrRNA (fragment): trans-activating CRISPR RNA for the Streptococcus pyogenes CRISPR/Cas9 system
   1013..1056    +  misc_RNA       gRNA scaffold (fragment): guide RNA scaffold for the Streptococcus pyogenes CRISPR/Cas9 system
   1103..1388    +  enhancer       CMV enhancer: human cytomegalovirus immediate early enhancer; contains an 18-bp deletion relative to the standard CMV enhancer
   1390..1510    +  promoter       chicken β-actin promoter (fragment): No description available
   1502..1628    +  promoter       chicken β-actin promoter (fragment): No description available
   1629..1856    +  intron         hybrid intron: hybrid between chicken β-actin (CBA) and minute virus of mice (MMV) introns (Gray et al., 2011)
   1994..3595    +  CDS            Cas9(N): N-terminal portion of Streptococcus pyogenes Cas9 (Zetsche et al., 2015)
   3596..6094    +  CDS            Cas9(C): C-terminal portion of Streptococcus pyogenes Cas9 (Zetsche et al., 2015)
   6095..6142    +  CDS            nucleoplasmin NLS: bipartite nuclear localization signal from nucleoplasmin
   6176..6287    +  polyA_signal   bGH poly(A) signal: bovine growth hormone polyadenylation signal
   6392..6532    +  repeat_region  AAV2 ITR: inverted terminal repeat of adeno-associated virus serotype 2 inverted
   6537..6588    -  misc_feature   bom (fragment): basis of mobility region from pBR322
   6607..7062    +  rep_origin     f1 ori (sequence partly withheld): f1 bacteriophage origin of replication; arrow indicates direction of (+) strand synthesis
   7063..7112    -  misc_feature   bom (fragment): basis of mobility region from pBR322
   7214..7249    -  CDS            rop (fragment): Rop protein, which maintains plasmids at low copy number; rop
   7344..7448    +  promoter       AmpR promoter: bla
   7449..8309    +  CDS            AmpR: β-lactamase; bla; confers resistance to ampicillin, carbenicillin, and related antibiotics
