[The description below was written by a language model from this plasmid's Addgene catalogue record and pLannotate feature annotations shown in this document.]
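Description:
eSpCas9-EF-5Pou5f1 is an all-in-one CRISPR plasmid for mammalian cells, built on the eSpCas9(1.1) backbone, that expresses both a Streptococcus pyogenes Cas9 nuclease and a single guide RNA directed against mouse Pou5f1 (Oct4). It is propagated in E. coli as a high-copy plasmid through a ColE1/pUC-type origin and selected with ampicillin via the β-lactamase gene. An f1 phage origin and a single annotated AAV2 ITR are also present as backbone elements. The catalogue lists a total size of 8,519 bp, whereas the sequenced record used for annotation is 8,479 nt, a small discrepancy that the record does not explain.

The guide cassette is driven by the human U6 RNA polymerase III promoter, with the Pou5f1-targeting spacer cloned into BbsI sites that were destroyed in the process. The depositor replaced the standard scaffold with the optimized sgRNA(F+E) design, which probably explains why the annotation software recognises the scaffold only as tracrRNA and gRNA scaffold fragments. Downstream, Cas9 is expressed from a hybrid Pol II promoter made up of the CMV enhancer, the chicken β-actin promoter and a hybrid CBA/MVM intron. The coding sequence is annotated as contiguous N- and C-terminal portions, is followed by a nucleoplasmin nuclear localization signal, and ends at a bGH polyadenylation signal. The backbone name indicates the enhanced-specificity Cas9 variant, although the feature table does not mark the specific substitutions.

The stated purpose is to cut the Pou5f1 locus to generate STREAMING-tag knock-in cells. The donor template carrying the tag is not part of this plasmid. No mammalian selection marker or fluorescent reporter is annotated.
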