Addgene plasmid #174872: eSpCas9-EF-5Pou5f1
Purpose: CRISPR vector for generating Pou5f1 STREAMING-tag KI cell
Depositing lab: Hiroshi Ochiai. Publication: STREAMING-tag system reveals spatiotemporal relationships between transcriptional regulatory factors and transcriptional activity. Ohishi H, Shimada S, Uchino S, Li J, Sato Y, Shintani M, Owada H, Ohkawa Y, Pertsinidis A, Yamamoto T, Kimura H, Ochiai H. Nat Commun. 2022 Dec 20;13(1):7672. doi: 10.1038/s41467-022-35286-2. PubMed 36539402.
Backbone
  Vector backbone: eSpCas9(1.1)
  Backbone manufacturer: Feng Zhang
  Total vector size (bp): 8519
  Modifications to backbone: We applied an optimized sgRNA design (sgRNA(F+E)) (Chen et al., Cell, 2013).
  Vector type: CRISPR
Growth in bacteria
  Bacterial resistance: Ampicillin, 100 μg/mL
  Growth temperature: 37°C
  Growth strain: DH5alpha
  Copy number: High Copy
Gene/Insert
  Gene/Insert name: sgRNA for mouse Pou5f1 (alt name: Pou5f1 (Mus musculus))
  gRNA/shRNA sequence: CCAACTTCACGGCATTGGGG
  Species: Synthetic
  Entrez Gene: Pou5f1 (a.k.a. NF-A3, Oct-3, Oct-3/4, Oct-4, Oct3, Oct3/4, Oct4, Otf-3, Otf-4, Otf3, Otf3-rs7, Otf3g, Otf4)
  Cloning method: Restriction Enzyme; 5′ cloning site BbsI (destroyed during cloning); 3′ cloning site BbsI (destroyed during cloning)
  Sequencing primers: 5′ LKO1_5_primer
Terms and licenses: Academic/Nonprofit Terms; Industry Terms: Not Available to Industry
How to cite: eSpCas9-EF-5Pou5f1 was a gift from Hiroshi Ochiai (Addgene plasmid # 174872 ; http://n2t.net/addgene:174872 ; RRID:Addgene_174872)
